Addgene plasmid #62891: pT-GEM(0)
Purpose: (Empty Backbone) Trojan-Gal4 Expression Module in Phase 0. Insert T2A-Gal4 to genomic loci using the Crispr/Cas technology. Can be converted by cassette exchange into other Trojan exons
Depositing lab: Benjamin White. Depositing organization: National Institute of Mental Health (NIMH). Publication: Plug-and-play genetic access to drosophila cell types using exchangeable exon cassettes. Diao F, Ironfield H, Luan H, Diao F, Shropshire WC, Ewer J, Marr E, Potter CJ, Landgraf M, White BH. Cell Rep. 2015 Mar 3;10(8):1410-21. doi: 10.1016/j.celrep.2015.01.059. Epub 2015 Feb 26. PubMed 25732830.
Backbone
  Vector backbone: pBlueScript
  Backbone manufacturer: Stratagene
  Backbone size (bp): 2996
Growth in bacteria
  Bacterial resistance: Ampicillin, 100 μg/mL
  Growth temperature: 37°C
  Growth strain: DH5alpha
  Copy number: High Copy
Gene/Insert
  Cloning method: Ligation Independent Cloning
Terms and licenses: Academic/Nonprofit Terms; Industry Terms: Not Available to Industry
How to cite: pT-GEM(0) was a gift from Benjamin White (Addgene plasmid # 62891 ; http://n2t.net/addgene:62891 ; RRID:Addgene_62891)
