[The description below was written by a language model from this plasmid's Addgene catalogue record and pLannotate feature annotations shown in this document.]
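Description:
pT-GEM(0) is an empty donor backbone built on pBluescript for creating "Trojan exon" Gal4 insertions in Drosophila genes by CRISPR/Cas-assisted genome targeting. It is propagated in E. coli as a high-copy plasmid through its ColE1/pUC-type origin with ampicillin selection (AmpR). It also retains the usual pBluescript elements, namely an f1 origin, lac promoter/operator and lacZα remnants, and flanking T7 and T3 promoters. No gene-specific insert is recorded. The listed cloning method is ligation-independent cloning, and any locus-specific sequences would have to be added by the user, though the record does not describe how.

The payload is bracketed by two φC31 attP sites in opposite orientation. Inside them lies the full-length yeast GAL4 coding sequence. According to the stated purpose it is preceded by a T2A peptide, but T2A is not annotated in the feature table, nor are any splice signals or a terminator for GAL4. The "(0)" denotes reading phase 0, so that once inserted in a target gene the T2A-Gal4 is translated in frame with the host transcript. Ribosomal skipping at T2A then releases Gal4, which reports the native expression pattern through UAS-driven transgenes. Downstream is a marker cassette flanked by direct loxP sites. It consists of DsRed behind a fragment of the Drosophila hsp70 promoter, followed by SV40 small t intron and polyadenylation sequences. Any upstream enhancer for this marker is not annotated. The loxP sites allow Cre-mediated removal of the marker. The inverted attP pair allows φC31 integrase-mediated cassette exchange, so an established Gal4 insertion can be converted into other Trojan exons.
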