Features (pLannotate 1.2.2; 25 found; start..end, strand, type, name):
     26..44      +  promoter       T7 promoter: promoter for bacteriophage T7 RNA polymerase
     72..171     +  protein_bind   phage φC31 attP: attachment site of phage φC31 phage φC31 integrase
    371..3013    +  CDS            GAL4: GAL4_YEAST - Experimental evidence at protein level: Swiss-Prot protein existence level 1. This protein is a positive regulator for the gene expression of the galactose-induced genes such as GAL1, GAL2, GAL7, GAL10, and MEL1 which code for the enzymes used to convert galactose to glucose. It recognizes a 17 base pair sequence in (5'-CGGRNNRCYNYNCNCCG-3') the upstream activating sequence (UAS-G) of these genes. From Saccharomyces cerevisiae (strain ATCC 204508 / S288c) (Baker's yeast).
   3255..3275    +  misc_feature   MCS (fragment): pBluescript multiple cloning site
   3520..3553    +  protein_bind   loxP: Cre-mediated recombination occurs in the 8-bp core sequence (GCATACAT). Cre recombinase
   3641..3763    +  promoter       hsp70 promoter (fragment): Drosophila melanogaster hsp70Bb promoter
   3785..4459    +  CDS            DsRed: DsRed is a basic (constitutively fluorescent) red fluorescent protein published in 1999, derived from Discosoma sp..
   4463..4537    +  CDS            small t antigen (fragment): SV40 (simian virus 40) small t antigen
   4539..4604    +  intron         small t intron: SV40 (simian virus 40) small t antigen intron
   4734..4754    +  CDS            SV40 NLS: nuclear localization signal of SV40 (simian virus 40) large T antigen
   4761..4895    +  CDS            LT_POVHA (fragment): Protein inferred from homology: Swiss-Prot protein existence level 3. Isoform large T antigen is a key early protein essential for both driving viral replication and inducing cellular transformation. Plays a role in viral genome replication by driving entry of quiescent cells into the cell cycle and by autoregulating the synthesis of viral early mRNA. Displays highly oncogenic activities by corrupting the host cellular checkpoint mechanisms that guard cell division and the transcription, replication, and repair of DNA. Participates in the modulation of cellular gene expression preceeding viral
   4920..5003    +  CDS            large T antigen (fragment): large T antigen from SV40 (simian virus 40)
   5026..5160    +  polyA_signal   SV40 poly(A) signal: SV40 polyadenylation signal
   5167..5200    +  protein_bind   loxP: Cre-mediated recombination occurs in the 8-bp core sequence (GCATACAT). Cre recombinase
   5207..5306    -  protein_bind   phage φC31 attP: attachment site of phage φC31 phage φC31 integrase
   5337..5355    -  promoter       T3 promoter: promoter for bacteriophage T3 RNA polymerase
   5400..5416    -  protein_bind   lac operator: The lac repressor binds to the lac operator to inhibit transcription in E. coli. This inhibition can be relieved by adding lactose or isopropyl-β-D-thiogalactopyranoside (IPTG). lac repressor encoded by lacI
   5424..5454    -  promoter       lac promoter: promoter for the E. coli lac operon
   5469..5490    -  protein_bind   CAP binding site: CAP binding activates transcription in the presence of cAMP. E. coli catabolite activator protein
   5503..5595    -  CDS            lacI (fragment): lac repressor; lacI; The lac repressor binds to the lac operator to inhibit transcription in E. coli. This inhibition can be relieved by adding lactose or isopropyl-β-D-thiogalactopyranoside (IPTG).
   5778..6366    -  rep_origin     ori: high-copy-number ColE1/pMB1/pBR322/pUC origin of replication
   6537..7397    -  CDS            AmpR: β-lactamase; bla; confers resistance to ampicillin, carbenicillin, and related antibiotics
   7398..7502    -  promoter       AmpR promoter: bla
   7529..7957    +  rep_origin     f1 ori (sequence partly withheld): f1 bacteriophage origin of replication; arrow indicates direction of (+) strand synthesis
   7989..23      -  CDS            lacZα (fragment) (across the origin): LacZα fragment of β-galactosidase; lacZ fragment
>Addgene plasmid #62891 | pT-GEM(0) | depositor full sequence | sequence record 103965 | pT-GEM(0) sequence 8123 bps
TTGTAAAACGACGGCCAGTGAATTGTAATACGACTCACTATAGGGCGACCCACCGGTGCATGCGCGGCCG
CCCCAGGTCAGAAGCGGTTTTCGGGAGTAGTGCCCCAACTGGGGTAACCTTTGAGTTCTCTCAGTTGGGG
GCGTAGGGTCGCCGACATGACACAAGGGGTTTCTAGAAGTCGATCCAACATGGCGACTTGTCCCATCCCC
GGCATGTTTAAATATACTAATTATTCTTGAACTAATTTTAATCAACCGATTTATCTCTCTTCCGCAGGTG
GGAGGTTCCGGTGGAAGCGGAGGTAGCGGCGGATCCGAGGGCCGCGGCAGCCTGCTGACCTGCGGCGATG
TGGAGGAGAACCCCGGGCCCATGAAGCTGCTGAGCAGCATCGAGCAGGCCTGCGATATCTGCCGCCTGAA
GAAGCTGAAGTGCAGCAAGGAGAAGCCCAAGTGCGCCAAGTGCCTGAAGAACAACTGGGAGTGCCGCTAC
AGCCCCAAGACCAAGCGCAGCCCCCTGACCCGCGCCCACCTGACCGAGGTGGAGAGCCGCCTGGAGCGCC
TGGAGCAGCTGTTCCTGCTGATCTTCCCCCGCGAGGATCTGGATATGATCCTGAAGATGGATAGCCTGCA
GGATATCAAGGCCCTGCTGACCGGCCTGTTCGTGCAGGATAACGTGAACAAGGATGCCGTGACCGATCGC
CTGGCCAGCGTGGAGACCGATATGCCCCTGACCCTGCGCCAGCACCGCATCAGCGCCACCAGCAGCAGCG
AGGAGAGCAGCAACAAGGGCCAGCGCCAGCTGACCGTGAGCATCGATAGCGCCGCCCACCACGATAACAG
CACCATCCCCCTGGATTTCATGCCCCGCGATGCCCTGCACGGCTTCGATTGGAGCGAGGAGGATGATATG
AGCGATGGCCTGCCCTTCCTGAAGACCGATCCCAACAACAACGGCTTCTTCGGCGATGGCAGCCTGCTGT
GCATCCTGCGCAGCATCGGCTTCAAGCCCGAGAACTACACCAACAGCAACGTGAACCGCCTGCCCACCAT
GATCACCGATCGCTACACCCTGGCCAGCCGCAGCACCACCAGCCGCCTGCTGCAGAGCTACCTGAACAAC
TTCCACCCCTACTGCCCCATCGTGCACAGCCCCACCCTGATGATGCTGTACAACAACCAGATCGAGATCG
CCAGCAAGGATCAGTGGCAGATCCTGTTCAACTGCATCCTGGCCATCGGCGCCTGGTGCATCGAGGGCGA
GAGCACCGATATCGATGTGTTCTACTACCAGAACGCCAAGAGCCACCTGACCAGCAAGGTGTTCGAGAGC
GGCAGCATCATCCTGGTGACCGCCCTGCACCTGCTGAGCCGCTACACCCAGTGGCGCCAGAAGACCAACA
CCAGCTACAACTTCCACAGCTTCAGCATCCGCATGGCCATCAGCCTGGGCCTGAACCGCGATCTGCCCAG
CAGCTTCAGCGATAGCAGCATCCTGGAGCAGCGCCGCCGCATCTGGTGGAGCGTGTACAGCTGGGAGATC
CAGCTGAGCCTGCTGTACGGCCGCAGCATCCAGCTGAGCCAGAACACCATCAGCTTCCCCAGCAGCGTGG
ATGATGTGCAGCGCACCACCACCGGCCCCACCATCTACCACGGCATCATCGAGACCGCCCGCCTGCTGCA
GGTGTTCACCAAGATCTACGAGCTGGATAAGACCGTGACCGCCGAGAAGAGCCCCATCTGCGCCAAGAAG
TGCCTGATGATCTGCAACGAGATCGAGGAGGTGAGCCGCCAGGCCCCCAAGTTCCTGCAGATGGATATCA
GCACCACCGCCCTGACCAACCTGCTGAAGGAGCACCCCTGGCTGAGCTTCACCCGCTTCGAGCTGAAGTG
GAAGCAGCTGAGCCTGATCATCTACGTGCTGCGCGATTTCTTCACCAACTTCACCCAGAAGAAGAGCCAG
CTGGAGCAGGATCAGAACGATCACCAGAGCTACGAGGTGAAGCGCTGCAGCATCATGCTGAGCGATGCCG
CCCAGCGCACCGTGATGAGCGTGAGCAGCTACATGGATAACCACAACGTGACCCCCTACTTCGCCTGGAA
CTGCAGCTACTACCTGTTCAACGCCGTGCTGGTGCCCATCAAGACCCTGCTGAGCAACAGCAAGAGCAAC
GCCGAGAACAACGAGACCGCCCAGCTGCTGCAGCAGATCAACACCGTGCTGATGCTGCTGAAGAAGCTGG
CCACCTTCAAGATCCAGACCTGCGAGAAGTACATCCAGGTGCTGGAGGAGGTGTGCGCCCCCTTCCTGCT
GAGCCAGTGCGCCATCCCCCTGCCCCACATCAGCTACAACAACAGCAACGGCAGCGCCATCAAGAACATC
GTGGGCAGCGCCACCATCGCCCAGTACCCCACCCTGCCCGAGGAGAACGTGAACAACATCAGCGTGAAGT
ACGTGAGCCCCGGCAGCGTGGGACCCAGCCCCGTGCCCCTGAAGAGCGGCGCCAGCTTCAGCGATCTGGT
GAAGCTGCTGAGCAACCGCCCCCCCAGCCGCAACAGCCCCGTGACCATCCCCCGCAGCACCCCCAGCCAC
CGCAGCGTGACCCCCTTCCTGGGCCAGCAGCAGCAGCTGCAGAGCCTGGTGCCCCTGACCCCCAGCGCCC
TGTTCGGCGGCGCCAACTTCAACCAGAGCGGCAACATCGCCGATAGCAGCCTGAGCTTCACCTTCACCAA
CAGCAGCAACGGCCCCAACCTGATCACCACCCAGACCAACAGCCAGGCCCTGAGCCAGCCCATCGCCAGC
AGCAACGTGCACGATAACTTCATGAACAACGAGATCACCGCCAGCAAGATCGATGATGGCAACAACAGCA
AGCCCCTGAGCCCCGGCTGGACCGATCAGACCGCCTACAACGCCTTCGGCATCACCACCGGCATGTTCAA
CACCACCACCATGGATGATGTGTACAACTACCTGTTCGATGATGAGGATACCCCCCCCAACCCCAAGAAG
GAGTAAAATGAATCGTAGATACTGAAAAACCCCGCAAGTTCACTTCAACTGTGCATCGTGCACCATCTCA
ATTTCTTTCATTTATACATCGTTTTGCCTTCTTTTATGTAACTATACTCCTCTAAGTTTCAATCTTGGCC
ATGTAACCTCTGATCTATAGAATTTTTTAAATGACTAGAATTAATGCCCATCTTTTTTTTGGACCTAAAT
TCTTCATGAAAATATATTACGAGGGCTTATTCAGAAGCTTATCGATACCGTCGACTAAAGCCAAATAGAA
ATTATTCAGTTCTGGCTTAAGTTTTTAAAAGTGATATTATTTATTTGGTTGTAACCAACCAAAAGAATGT
AAATAACTAATACATAATTATGTTAGTTTTAAGTTAGCAACAAATTGATTTTAGCTATATTAGCTACTTG
GTTAATAAATAGAATATATTTATTTAAAGATAATTCGTTTTTATTGTCAGGGAGTGAGTTTGCTTAAAAA
CTCGTTTGGATCCGACGTCATAACTTCGTATAGCATACATTATACGAAGTTATCCTAGGGGATCTAATTC
AATTAGAGACTAATTCAATTAGAGCTAATTCAATTAGGATCCAAGCTTATCGATTTCGAACCCTCGACCG
CCGGAGTATAAATAGAGGCGCTTCGTCTACGGAGCGACAATTCAATTCAAACAAGCAAAGTGAACACGTC
GCTAAGCGAAAGCTAAGCAAATAAACAAGCGCAGCTGAACAAGCTAAACAATCGGACTAGAGCCGGTCGC
CACCATGAGGTCTTCCAAGAATGTTATCAAGGAGTTCATGAGGTTTAAGGTTCGCATGGAAGGAACGGTC
AATGGGCACGAGTTTGAAATAGAAGGCGAAGGAGAGGGGAGGCCATACGAAGGCCACAATACCGTAAAGC
TTAAGGTAACCAAGGGGGGACCTTTGCCATTTGCTTGGGATATTTTGTCACCACAATTTCAGTATGGAAG
CAAGGTATATGTCAAGCACCCTGCCGACATACCAGACTATAAAAAGCTGTCATTTCCTGAAGGATTTAAA
TGGGAAAGGGTCATGAACTTTGAAGACGGTGGCGTCGTTACTGTAACCCAGGATTCCAGTTTGCAGGATG
GCTGTTTCATCTACAAGGTCAAGTTCATTGGCGTGAACTTTCCTTCCGATGGACCTGTTATGCAAAAGAA
GACAATGGGCTGGGAAGCCAGCACTGAGCGTTTGTATCCTCGTGATGGCGTGTTGAAAGGAGAGATTCAT
AAGGCTCTGAAGCTGAAAGACGGTGGTCATTACCTAGTTGAGTTCAAAAGTATTTACATGGCAAAGAAGC
CTGTGCAGCTACCAGGGTACTACTATGTTGACTCCAAACTGGATATAACAAGCCACAACGAAGACTATAC
AATCGTTGAGCAGTATGAAAGAACCGAGGGACGCCACCATCTGTTCCTTTAGGATCTTTGTGAAGGAACC
TTACTTCTGTGGTGTGACATAATTGGACAAACTACCTACAGAGATTTAAAGCTCTAAGGTAAATATAAAA
TTTTTAAGTGTATAATGTGTTAAACTACTGATTCTAATTGTTTGTGTATTTTAGATTCCAACCTATGGAA
CTGATGAATGGGAGCAGTGGTGGAATGCCTTTAATGAGGAAAACCTGTTTTGCTCAGAAGAAATGCCATC
TAGTGATGATGAGGCTACTGCTGACTCTCAACATTCTACTCCTCCAAAAAAGAAGAGAAAGGTAGAAGAC
CCCAAGGACTTTCCTTCAGAATTGCTAAGTTTTTTGAGTCATGCTGTGTTTAGTAATAGAACTCTTGCTT
GCTTTGCTATTTACACCACAAAGGAAAAAGCTGCACTGCTATACAAGAAAATTATGGAAAAATATTTGAT
GTATAGTGCCTTGACTAGAGATCATAATCAGCCATACCACATTTGTAGAGGTTTTACTTGCTTTAAAAAA
CCTCCCACACCTCCCCCTGAACCTGAAACATAAAATGAATGCAATTGTTGTTGTTAACTTGTTTATTGCA
GCTTATAATGGTTACAAATAAAGCAATAGCATCACAAATTTCACAAATAAAGCATTTTTTTCACTGCATT
CTAGTTGTGGTTTGTCCAAACTCATCAATGTATCTTATCATGTCTGGATCGCTAGCATAACTTCGTATAG
CATACATTATACGAAGTTATCTCGAGAACCCCTTGTGTCATGTCGGCGACCCTACGCCCCCAACTGAGAG
AACTCAAAGGTTACCCCAGTTGGGGCACTACTCCCGAAAACCGCTTCTGACCTGGGGGCGCGCCGGTACC
ACTAGTGGGGAGGTTCCCTTTAGTGAGGGTTAATTGCGCGCTTGGCGTAATCATGGTCATAGCTGTTTCC
TGTGTGAAATTGTTATCCGCTCACAATTCCACACAACATACGAGCCGGAAGCATAAAGTGTAAAGCCTGG
GGTGCCTAATGAGTGAGCTAACTCACATTAATTGCGTTGCGCTCACTGCCCGCTTTCCAGTCGGGAAACC
TGTCGTGCCAGCTGCATTAATGAATCGGCCAACGCGCGGGGAGAGGCGGTTTGCGTATTGGGCGCTCTTC
CGCTTCCTCGCTCACTGACTCGCTGCGCTCGGTCGTTCGGCTGCGGCGAGCGGTATCAGCTCACTCAAAG
GCGGTAATACGGTTATCCACAGAATCAGGGGATAACGCAGGAAAGAACATGTGAGCAAAAGGCCAGCAAA
AGGCCAGGAACCGTAAAAAGGCCGCGTTGCTGGCGTTTTTCCATAGGCTCCGCCCCCCTGACGAGCATCA
CAAAAATCGACGCTCAAGTCAGAGGTGGCGAAACCCGACAGGACTATAAAGATACCAGGCGTTTCCCCCT
GGAAGCTCCCTCGTGCGCTCTCCTGTTCCGACCCTGCCGCTTACCGGATACCTGTCCGCCTTTCTCCCTT
CGGGAAGCGTGGCGCTTTCTCATAGCTCACGCTGTAGGTATCTCAGTTCGGTGTAGGTCGTTCGCTCCAA
GCTGGGCTGTGTGCACGAACCCCCCGTTCAGCCCGACCGCTGCGCCTTATCCGGTAACTATCGTCTTGAG
TCCAACCCGGTAAGACACGACTTATCGCCACTGGCAGCAGCCACTGGTAACAGGATTAGCAGAGCGAGGT
ATGTAGGCGGTGCTACAGAGTTCTTGAAGTGGTGGCCTAACTACGGCTACACTAGAAGAACAGTATTTGG
TATCTGCGCTCTGCTGAAGCCAGTTACCTTCGGAAAAAGAGTTGGTAGCTCTTGATCCGGCAAACAAACC
ACCGCTGGTAGCGGTGGTTTTTTTGTTTGCAAGCAGCAGATTACGCGCAGAAAAAAAGGATCTCAAGAAG
ATCCTTTGATCTTTTCTACGGGGTCTGACGCTCAGTGGAACGAAAACTCACGTTAAGGGATTTTGGTCAT
GAGATTATCAAAAAGGATCTTCACCTAGATCCTTTTAAATTAAAAATGAAGTTTTAAATCAATCTAAAGT
ATATATGAGTAAACTTGGTCTGACAGTTACCAATGCTTAATCAGTGAGGCACCTATCTCAGCGATCTGTC
TATTTCGTTCATCCATAGTTGCCTGACTCCCCGTCGTGTAGATAACTACGATACGGGAGGGCTTACCATC
TGGCCCCAGTGCTGCAATGATACCGCGAGACCCACGCTCACCGGCTCCAGATTTATCAGCAATAAACCAG
CCAGCCGGAAGGGCCGAGCGCAGAAGTGGTCCTGCAACTTTATCCGCCTCCATCCAGTCTATTAATTGTT
GCCGGGAAGCTAGAGTAAGTAGTTCGCCAGTTAATAGTTTGCGCAACGTTGTTGCCATTGCTACAGGCAT
CGTGGTGTCACGCTCGTCGTTTGGTATGGCTTCATTCAGCTCCGGTTCCCAACGATCAAGGCGAGTTACA
TGATCCCCCATGTTGTGCAAAAAAGCGGTTAGCTCCTTCGGTCCTCCGATCGTTGTCAGAAGTAAGTTGG
CCGCAGTGTTATCACTCATGGTTATGGCAGCACTGCATAATTCTCTTACTGTCATGCCATCCGTAAGATG
CTTTTCTGTGACTGGTGAGTACTCAACCAAGTCATTCTGAGAATAGTGTATGCGGCGACCGAGTTGCTCT
TGCCCGGCGTCAATACGGGATAATACCGCGCCACATAGCAGAACTTTAAAAGTGCTCATCATTGGAAAAC
GTTCTTCGGGGCGAAAACTCTCAAGGATCTTACCGCTGTTGAGATCCAGTTCGATGTAACCCACTCGTGC
ACCCAACTGATCTTCAGCATCTTTTACTTTCACCAGCGTTTCTGGGTGAGCAAAAACAGGAAGGCAAAAT
GCCGCAAAAAAGGGAATAAGGGCGACACGGAAATGTTGAATACTCATACTCTTCCTTTTTCAATATTATT
GAAGCATTTATCAGGGTTATTGTCTCATGAGCGGATACATATTTGAATGTATTTAGAAAAATAAACAAAT
AGGGGTTCCGCGCACATTTCCCCGAAAAGTGCCACCTG
[124 nt withheld, positions 7529-7652]
C
[91 nt withheld, positions 7654-7744]
A
[49 nt withheld, positions 7746-7794]
CCTTTGACGTTGGAGTCCACGTTCTTT
[37 nt withheld, positions 7822-7858]
ACCCTATCTCGGTCTATTCTTTTGATTTATAAGGGATTTTGCCGATTTCGGCCTATTGGTTAAAAAATGA
GCTGATTTAACAAAAATTTAACGCGAATTTTAACAAAATATTAACGCTTACAATTTGCCATTCGCCATTC
AGGCTGCGCAACTGTTGGGAAGGGCGATCGGTGCGGGCCTCTTCGCTATTACGCCAGCTGGCGAAAGGGG
GATGTGCTGCAAGGCGATTAAGTTGGGTAACGCCAGGGTTTTCCCAGTCACGACG
