>Addgene plasmid #62891 | pT-GEM(0) | addgene partial sequence | sequence record 110433 | M13pUC-Fwd 5'-CCCAGTCACGACGTTGTAAAACG-3'
ACTACTATGGGCGACCCACCGGTGCATGCGCGGCCGCCCCAGGGTCAGAAGCGGTTTTCGGGAGTAGTGC
CCCAACTGGGGTAACCTTTGAGTTCTCTCAGTTGGGGGCGTAGGGTCGCCGACATGACACAAGGGGTTTC
TAGAAGTCGATCCAACATGGCGACTTGTCCCATCCCCGGCATGTTTAAATATACTAATTATTCTTGAACT
AATTTTAATCAACCGATTTATCTCTCTTCCGCAGGTGGGAGGTTCCGGTGGAAGCGGAGGTAGCGGCGGA
TCCGAGGGCCGCGGCAGCCTGCTGACCTGCGGCGATGTGGAGGAGAACCCCGGGCCCATGAAGCTGCTGA
GCAGCATCGAGCAGGCCTGCGATATCTGCCGCCTGAAGAAGCTGAAGTGCAGCAAGGAGAAGCCCAAGTG
CGCCAAGTGCCTGAAGAACAACTGGGAGTGCCGCTACAGCCCCAAGACCAAGCGCAGCCCCCTGACCCGC
GCCCACCTGACCGAGGTGGAGAGCCGCCTGGAGCGCCTGGAGCAGCTGTTCCTGCTGATCTTCCCCCGCG
AGGATCTGGATATGATCCTGAAGATGGATAGCCTGCAGGATATCAAGGCCCTGCTGACCGGCCTGTTCGT
GCAGGATAACGTGAACAAGGATGCCGTGACCGATCGCCTGGCCAGCGTGGAGACCGATATGCCCCTGACC
CTGCGCCAGCACCGCATCAGCGCCACCAGCAGCAGCGAGGAGAGCAGCAACAAGGGCCAGCGCCAGCTGA
CCGTGAGCATCGATAGCGCCGCCCACCACGATAACAGCACCATCCCCCTGGATTTCATGCCCCGCGATGC
CCTGCACGGCTT
