>Addgene plasmid #62891 | pT-GEM(0) | addgene partial sequence | sequence record 110435 | M13-Rev 5'-CAGGAAACAGCTATGACC-3'
CATTACCCTCCTAAGGGACCTCCCCACTAGTGGTACCGGCGCGCCCCCAGGTCAGAAGCGGTTTTCGGGA
GTAGTGCCCCAACTGGGGTAACCTTTGAGTTCTCTCAGTTGGGGGCGTAGGGTCGCCGACATGACACAAG
GGGTTCTCGAGATAACTTCGTATAATGTATGCTATACGAAGTTATGCTAGCGATCCAGACATGATAAGAT
ACATTGATGAGTTTGGACAAACCACAACTAGAATGCAGTGAAAAAAATGCTTTATTTGTGAAATTTGTGA
TGCTATTGCTTTATTTGTAACCATTATAAGCTGCAATAAACAAGTTAACAACAACAATTGCATTCATTTT
ATGTTTCAGGTTCAGGGGGAGGTGTGGGAGGTTTTTTAAAGCAAGTAAAACCTCTACAAATGTGGTATGG
CTGATTATGATCTCTAGTCAAGGCACTATACATCAAATATTTTTCCATAATTTTCTTGTATAGCAGTGCA
GCTTTTTCCTTTGTGGTGTAAATAGCAAAGCAAGCAAGAGTTCTATTACTAAACACAGCATGACTCAAAA
AACTTAGCAATTCTGAAGGAAAGTCCTTGGGGTCTTCTACCTTTCTCTTCTTTTTTGGAGGAGTAGAATG
TTGAGAGTCAGCAGTAGCCTCATCATCACTAGATGGCATTTCTTCTGAGCAAAACAGGTTTTCCTCATTA
AAGGCATTCCACCACTGCTCCCATTCATCAGTTCCATAGGTTGGAATCTAAAATACACAAACAATTAGAA
TCAGTAGTTTAACACATTATACACTTAAAAAATTTTATATTTACCTTAGAGCTTTAAATCTCTGTAGGTA
GTTTGTCCAATTATGTCACACCACAGAAGTAAGGTTCCTTCNCAAAGATCCTAAAGGAACAGATGGTGGC
GTCCCTCGGTTCTTTCCATAC
